Addgene plasmid #134694: pGEX-4T Doc2beta C2AB(125) G361C
Purpose: Encodes cytoplasmic domain of Doc2beta for bacterial expression, purification, and labeling
Depositing lab: Edwin Chapman. Depositing organization: University of Wisconsin, Madison. Publication: Phosphatidylinositol 4,5-bisphosphate drives Ca(2+)-independent membrane penetration by the tandem C2 domain proteins synaptotagmin-1 and Doc2beta. Bradberry MM, Bao H, Lou X, Chapman ER. J Biol Chem. 2019 Jul 12;294(28):10942-10953. doi: 10.1074/jbc.RA119.007929. Epub 2019 May 30. PubMed 31147445.
Backbone
  Vector backbone: pGEX4T
  Backbone manufacturer: GE Healthcare
  Vector type: Bacterial Expression
Growth in bacteria
  Bacterial resistance: Ampicillin, 100 μg/mL
  Growth temperature: 37°C
  Growth strain: DH5alpha
  Copy number: High Copy
Gene/Insert
  Gene/Insert name: Double C2 protein beta
  Species: R. norvegicus (rat)
  Mutation: G361C, C145A, C217A, C249A, C290A, C338A, C387A
  Entrez Gene: Doc2b
  Tag / fusion protein: GST (N terminal on insert)
  Cloning method: Restriction Enzyme; 5′ cloning site Unknown (unknown if destroyed); 3′ cloning site Unknown (unknown if destroyed)
Terms and licenses: Academic/Nonprofit Terms; Industry Terms: Not Available to Industry
How to cite: pGEX-4T Doc2beta C2AB(125) G361C was a gift from Edwin Chapman (Addgene plasmid # 134694 ; http://n2t.net/addgene:134694 ; RRID:Addgene_134694)
