[The description below was written by a language model from this plasmid's Addgene catalogue record and pLannotate feature annotations shown in this document.]
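Description:
pGEX-4T Doc2beta C2AB(125) G361C is a bacterial expression plasmid built on the pGEX-4T backbone for producing a GST-tagged fragment of rat Double C2 protein beta (Doc2b) in E. coli. The 5.8 kb sequenced plasmid replicates from a high-copy ColE1/pMB1-type origin and is selected with ampicillin through the β-lactamase gene and its own promoter. As is typical of pGEX vectors, it carries a lacI repressor cassette, along with remnants of the lac promoter/lacZα region and small fragments of rop and the pBR322 bom site that are backbone leftovers rather than functional payload.

Expression is driven by the tac promoter, a strong trp/lac hybrid, followed by a lac operator. Transcription is therefore held off by the plasmid-encoded Lac repressor and induced with IPTG. Because the map is circular, this promoter sits just upstream of the Schistosoma japonicum GST coding sequence that begins the numbered sequence. GST is fused through a short linker to the N-terminus of the Doc2b fragment, which corresponds to the cytoplasmic portion containing the tandem C2A and C2B domains; the "125" in the name presumably marks the starting residue, although the record does not say so explicitly. The cloning sites used are not recorded.

The insert carries six cysteine-to-alanine substitutions (C145A, C217A, C249A, C290A, C338A, C387A) together with G361C. This pattern is consistent with removing native cysteines and introducing one cysteine at a defined position. That fits the stated purpose of expression, purification and labeling, with GST allowing glutathione affinity purification, and the associated study of membrane penetration by tandem C2 domain proteins.
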