Features (pLannotate 1.2.2; 17 found; start..end, strand, type, name):
      1..654     +  CDS            GST26_SCHJA: Experimental evidence at protein level: Swiss-Prot protein existence level 1. GST isoenzymes appear to play a central role in the parasite detoxification system. Other functions are also suspected including a role in increasing the solubility of haematin in the parasite gut. From Schistosoma japonicum (Blood fluke).
    688..1551    +  CDS            Doc2b (fragment): DOC2B_RAT - Experimental evidence at protein level: Swiss-Prot protein existence level 1. Calcium sensor which positively regulates SNARE-dependent fusion of vesicles with membranes. Binds phospholipids in a calcium- dependent manner and may act at the priming stage of fusion by modifying membrane curvature to stimulate fusion. Involved in calcium- triggered exocytosis in chromaffin cells and calcium-dependent spontaneous release of neurotransmitter in absence of action potentials in neuronal cells. Involved both in glucose-stimulated insulin secretion in pancreatic cells and insulin-dependent
   1582..1621    +  CDS            rop (fragment): Rop protein, which maintains plasmids at low copy number; rop
   1723..1763    +  misc_feature   bom (fragment): basis of mobility region from pBR322
   1868..1972    +  promoter       AmpR promoter: bla
   1973..2833    +  CDS            AmpR: β-lactamase; bla; confers resistance to ampicillin, carbenicillin, and related antibiotics
   3004..3592    +  rep_origin     ori: high-copy-number ColE1/pMB1/pBR322/pUC origin of replication
   3778..3829    -  misc_feature   bom (fragment): basis of mobility region from pBR322
   3836..3913    +  promoter       lacI promoter: lacI
   3914..4996    +  CDS            lacI: lac repressor; lacI; The lac repressor binds to the lac operator to inhibit transcription in E. coli. This inhibition can be relieved by adding lactose or isopropyl-β-D-thiogalactopyranoside (IPTG).
   5009..5030    +  protein_bind   CAP binding site: CAP binding activates transcription in the presence of cAMP. E. coli catabolite activator protein
   5045..5075    +  promoter       lac promoter: promoter for the E. coli lac operon
   5083..5099    +  protein_bind   lac operator: The lac repressor binds to the lac operator to inhibit transcription in E. coli. This inhibition can be relieved by adding lactose or isopropyl-β-D-thiogalactopyranoside (IPTG). lac repressor encoded by lacI
   5119..5292    +  CDS            lacZα: LacZα fragment of β-galactosidase; lacZ fragment
   5556..5672    -  CDS            yciV (fragment): RNAAM_ECOLI - Also known as trpH From Escherichia coli (strain K12).
   5748..5776    +  promoter       tac promoter: strong E. coli promoter; hybrid between the trp and lac UV5 promoters
   5784..5800    +  protein_bind   lac operator: The lac repressor binds to the lac operator to inhibit transcription in E. coli. This inhibition can be relieved by adding lactose or isopropyl-β-D-thiogalactopyranoside (IPTG). lac repressor encoded by lacI
>Addgene plasmid #134694 | pGEX-4T Doc2beta C2AB(125) G361C | addgene full sequence | sequence record 317156 | Addgene NGS Result
ATGTCCCCTATACTAGGTTATTGGAAAATTAAGGGCCTTGTGCAACCCACTCGACTTCTTTTGGAATATC
TTGAAGAAAAATATGAAGAGCATTTGTATGAGCGCGATGAAGGTGATAAATGGCGAAACAAAAAGTTTGA
ATTGGGTTTGGAGTTTCCCAATCTTCCTTATTATATTGATGGTGATGTTAAATTAACACAGTCTATGGCC
ATCATACGTTATATAGCTGACAAGCACAACATGTTGGGTGGTTGTCCAAAAGAGCGTGCAGAGATTTCAA
TGCTTGAAGGAGCGGTTTTGGATATTAGATACGGTGTTTCGAGAATTGCATATAGTAAAGACTTTGAAAC
TCTCAAAGTTGATTTTCTTAGCAAGCTACCTGAAATGCTGAAAATGTTCGAAGATCGTTTATGTCATAAA
ACATATTTAAATGGTGATCATGTAACCCATCCTGACTTCATGTTGTATGACGCTCTTGATGTTGTTTTAT
ACATGGACCCAATGTGCCTGGATGCGTTCCCAAAATTAGTTTGTTTTAAAAAACGTATTGAAGCTATCCC
ACAAATTGATAAGTACTTGAAATCCAGCAAGTATATAGCATGGCCTTTGCAGGGCTGGCAAGCCACGTTT
GGTGGTGGCGACCATCCTCCAAAATCGGATCTGGTTCCGCGTGGATCCGGATCTGGATCAGCCCTGGGTA
CACTGGACTTCAGTCTGCTCTATGACCAGGAGAACAACGCACTGCACGCGACCATCAGCAAAGCCAAGGG
CCTGAAGCCGATGGATCACAATGGACTGGCTGATCCCTACGTCAAACTACACTTGCTGCCTGGAGCCAGC
AAGGCAAATAAGCTCAGAACAAAAACCCTACGGAACACTCTGAACCCCTCCTGGAACGAGACCCTCACCT
ATTACGGGATCACGGATGAGGACATGATCCGAAAGACCCTGAGGATCTCCGTGGCGGACGAGGACAAATT
CCGCCACAACGAGTTCATCGGAGAGACTCGAGTGCCCCTGAAGAAGCTGAAACCCAACCACACCAAGACA
TTCAGCATCGCGCTGGAGAAGCAGCTGCCGGTGGACAAGGCAGAGGACAAGTCCCTGGAGGAGCGTGGCC
GCATCCTCATCTCTCTCAAGTACAGCTCACAGAAGCAGGGCCTGCTGGTGGGCATCGTTCGCGCGGCACA
CCTGGCGGCCATGGATGCTAACGGCTACTCAGACCCCTACGTGAAAACATATCTGAAACCAGATGTAGAC
AAGAAATCCAAGCATAAGACCGCAGTCAAGAAGAAAACACTAAACCCTGAATTCAATGAGGAGTTCGCGT
ACGAGATCAAGCATGGAGACCTAGCCAAAAAGACCCTGGAGGTCACTGTCTGGGACTATGATATTTGCAA
ATCCAATGATTTCATCGGTGGGGTGGTTCTGGGCATCAATGCCAAGGGTGAGCGCCTGAAGCACTGGTTT
GACGCGCTGAAGAACAAGGACAAGAGGATTGAGCGTTGGCACACGCTCACCAATGAGATCCCAGGGGCTG
TACTCAGCGACTGAGCGGCCGCATCGTGACTGACTGACGATCTGCCTCGCGCGTTTCGGTGATGACGGTG
AAAACCTCTGACACATGCAGCTCCCGGAGACGGTCACAGCTTGTCTGTAAGCGGATGCCGGGAGCAGACA
AGCCCGTCAGGGCGCGTCAGCGGGTGTTGGCGGGTGTCGGGGCGCAGCCATGACCCAGTCACGTAGCGAT
AGCGGAGTGTATAATTCTTGAAGACGAAAGGGCCTCGTGATACGCCTATTTTTATAGGTTAATGTCATGA
TAATAATGGTTTCTTAGACGTCAGGTGGCACTTTTCGGGGAAATGTGCGCGGAACCCCTATTTGTTTATT
TTTCTAAATACATTCAAATATGTATCCGCTCATGAGACAATAACCCTGATAAATGCTTCAATAATATTGA
AAAAGGAAGAGTATGAGTATTCAACATTTCCGTGTCGCCCTTATTCCCTTTTTTGCGGCATTTTGCCTTC
CTGTTTTTGCTCACCCAGAAACGCTGGTGAAAGTAAAAGATGCTGAAGATCAGTTGGGTGCACGAGTGGG
TTACATCGAACTGGATCTCAACAGCGGTAAGATCCTTGAGAGTTTTCGCCCCGAAGAACGTTTTCCAATG
ATGAGCACTTTTAAAGTTCTGCTATGTGGCGCGGTATTATCCCGTGTTGACGCCGGGCAAGAGCAACTCG
GTCGCCGCATACACTATTCTCAGAATGACTTGGTTGAGTACTCACCAGTCACAGAAAAGCATCTTACGGA
TGGCATGACAGTAAGAGAATTATGCAGTGCTGCCATAACCATGAGTGATAACACTGCGGCCAACTTACTT
CTGACAACGATCGGAGGACCGAAGGAGCTAACCGCTTTTTTGCACAACATGGGGGATCATGTAACTCGCC
TTGATCGTTGGGAACCGGAGCTGAATGAAGCCATACCAAACGACGAGCGTGACACCACGATGCCTGCAGC
AATGGCAACAACGTTGCGCAAACTATTAACTGGCGAACTACTTACTCTAGCTTCCCGGCAACAATTAATA
GACTGGATGGAGGCGGATAAAGTTGCAGGACCACTTCTGCGCTCGGCCCTTCCGGCTGGCTGGTTTATTG
CTGATAAATCTGGAGCCGGTGAGCGTGGGTCTCGCGGTATCATTGCAGCACTGGGGCCAGATGGTAAGCC
CTCCCGTATCGTAGTTATCTACACGACGGGGAGTCAGGCAACTATGGATGAACGAAATAGACAGATCGCT
GAGATAGGTGCCTCACTGATTAAGCATTGGTAACTGTCAGACCAAGTTTACTCATATATACTTTAGATTG
ATTTAAAACTTCATTTTTAATTTAAAAGGATCTAGGTGAAGATCCTTTTTGATAATCTCATGACCAAAAT
CCCTTAACGTGAGTTTTCGTTCCACTGAGCGTCAGACCCCGTAGAAAAGATCAAAGGATCTTCTTGAGAT
CCTTTTTTTCTGCGCGTAATCTGCTGCTTGCAAACAAAAAAACCACCGCTACCAGCGGTGGTTTGTTTGC
CGGATCAAGAGCTACCAACTCTTTTTCCGAAGGTAACTGGCTTCAGCAGAGCGCAGATACCAAATACTGT
CCTTCTAGTGTAGCCGTAGTTAGGCCACCACTTCAAGAACTCTGTAGCACCGCCTACATACCTCGCTCTG
CTAATCCTGTTACCAGTGGCTGCTGCCAGTGGCGATAAGTCGTGTCTTACCGGGTTGGACTCAAGACGAT
AGTTACCGGATAAGGCGCAGCGGTCGGGCTGAACGGGGGGTTCGTGCACACAGCCCAGCTTGGAGCGAAC
GACCTACACCGAACTGAGATACCTACAGCGTGAGCTATGAGAAAGCGCCACGCTTCCCGAAGGGAGAAAG
GCGGACAGGTATCCGGTAAGCGGCAGGGTCGGAACAGGAGAGCGCACGAGGGAGCTTCCAGGGGGAAACG
CCTGGTATCTTTATAGTCCTGTCGGGTTTCGCCACCTCTGACTTGAGCGTCGATTTTTGTGATGCTCGTC
AGGGGGGCGGAGCCTATGGAAAAACGCCAGCAACGCGGCCTTTTTACGGTTCCTGGCCTTTTGCTGGCCT
TTTGCTCACATGTTCTTTCCTGCGTTATCCCCTGATTCTGTGGATAACCGTATTACCGCCTTTGAGTGAG
CTGATACCGCTCGCCGCAGCCGAACGACCGAGCGCAGCGAGTCAGTGAGCGAGGAAGCGGAAGAGCGCCT
GATGCGGTATTTTCTCCTTACGCATCTGTGCGGTATTTCACACCGCATAAATTCCGACACCATCGAATGG
CGCAAAACCTTTCGCGGTATGGCATGATAGCGCCCGGAAGAGAGTCAATTCAGGGTGGTGAATGTGAAAC
CAGTAACGTTATACGATGTCGCAGAGTATGCCGGTGTCTCTTATCAGACCGTTTCCCGCGTGGTGAACCA
GGCCAGCCACGTTTCTGCGAAAACGCGGGAAAAAGTGGAAGCGGCGATGGCGGAGCTGAATTACATTCCC
AACCGCGTGGCACAACAACTGGCGGGCAAACAGTCGTTGCTGATTGGCGTTGCCACCTCCAGTCTGGCCC
TGCACGCGCCGTCGCAAATTGTCGCGGCGATTAAATCTCGCGCCGATCAACTGGGTGCCAGCGTGGTGGT
GTCGATGGTAGAACGAAGCGGCGTCGAAGCCTGTAAAGCGGCGGTGCACAATCTTCTCGCGCAACGCGTC
AGTGGGCTGATCATTAACTATCCGCTGGATGACCAGGATGCCATTGCTGTGGAAGCTGCCTGCACTAATG
TTCCGGCGTTATTTCTTGATGTCTCTGACCAGACACCCATCAACAGTATTATTTTCTCCCATGAAGACGG
TACGCGACTGGGCGTGGAGCATCTGGTCGCATTGGGTCACCAGCAAATCGCGCTGTTAGCGGGCCCATTA
AGTTCTGTCTCGGCGCGTCTGCGTCTGGCTGGCTGGCATAAATATCTCACTCGCAATCAAATTCAGCCGA
TAGCGGAACGGGAAGGCGACTGGAGTGCCATGTCCGGTTTTCAACAAACCATGCAAATGCTGAATGAGGG
CATCGTTCCCACTGCGATGCTGGTTGCCAACGATCAGATGGCGCTGGGCGCAATGCGCGCCATTACCGAG
TCCGGGCTGCGCGTTGGTGCGGATATCTCGGTAGTGGGATACGACGATACCGAAGACAGCTCATGTTATA
TCCCGCCGTTAACCACCATCAAACAGGATTTTCGCCTGCTGGGGCAAACCAGCGTGGACCGCTTGCTGCA
ACTCTCTCAGGGCCAGGCGGTGAAGGGCAATCAGCTGTTGCCCGTCTCACTGGTGAAAAGAAAAACCACC
CTGGCGCCCAATACGCAAACCGCCTCTCCCCGCGCGTTGGCCGATTCATTAATGCAGCTGGCACGACAGG
TTTCCCGACTGGAAAGCGGGCAGTGAGCGCAACGCAATTAATGTAAGTTAGCTCACTCATTAGGCACCCC
AGGCTTTACACTTTATGCTTCCGGCTCGTATGTTGTGTGGAATTGTGAGCGGATAACAATTTCACACAGG
AAACAGCTATGACCATGATTACGGATTCACTGGCCGTCGTTTTACAACGTCGTGACTGGGAAAACCCTGG
CGTTACCCAACTTAATCGCCTTGCAGCACATCCCCCTTTCGCCAGCTGGCGTAATAGCGAAGAGGCCCGC
ACCGATCGCCCTTCCCAACAGTTGCGCAGCCTGAATGGCGAATGGCGCTTTGCCTGGTTTCCGGCACCAG
AAGCGGTGCCGGAAAGCTGGCTGGAGTGCGATCTTCCTGAGGCCGATACTGTCGTCGTCCCCTCAAACTG
GCAGATGCACGGTTACGATGCGCCCATCTACACCAACGTGACCTATCCCATTACGGTCAATCCGCCGTTT
GTTCCCACGGAGAATCCGACGGGTTGTTACTCGCTCACATTTAATGTTGATGAAAGCTGGCTACAGGAAG
GCCAGACGCGAATTATTTTTGATGGCGTTGGAATTAGCTTATCGACTGCACGGTGCACCAATGCTTCTGG
CGTCAGGCAGCCATCGGAAGCTGTGGTATGGCTGTGCAGGTCGTAAATCACTGCATAATTCGTGTCGCTC
AAGGCGCACTCCCGTTCTGGATAATGTTTTTTGCGCCGACATCATAACGGTTCTGGCAAATATTCTGAAA
TGAGCTGTTGACAATTAATCATCGGCTCGTATAATGTGTGGAATTGTGAGCGGATAACAATTTCACACAG
GAAACAGTATTC
